Addgene plasmid #114888: BIR1 C9_pECIA14
Purpose: Prey vector BIR1 C9_pECIA14 should be used with bait vector BIR1 C9_pECIA2.
Depositing lab: Youssef Belkhadir. Depositing organization: Gregor Mendel Institute of Molecular Plant Biology. Publication: An extracellular network of Arabidopsis leucine-rich repeat receptor kinases. Smakowska-Luzan E, Mott GA, Parys K, Stegmann M, Howton TC, Layeghifard M, Neuhold J, Lehner A, Kong J, Grunwald K, Weinberger N, Satbhai SB, Mayer D, Busch W, Madalinski M, Stolt-Bergner P, Provart NJ, Mukhtar MS, Zipfel C, Desveaux D, Guttman DS, Belkhadir Y. Nature. 2018 Jan 18;553(7688):342-346. doi: 10.1038/nature25184. Epub 2018 Jan 10. PubMed 29320478.
Backbone
  Vector backbone: pECIA14
  Backbone manufacturer: Chris Garcia (Addgene plasmid # 47051)
  Vector type: Insect Expression
Growth in bacteria
  Bacterial resistance: Ampicillin, 100 μg/mL
  Growth temperature: 37°C
  Growth strain: DH5alpha
  Copy number: High Copy
Gene/Insert
  Gene/Insert name: AT5G48380
  Species: A. thaliana (mustard weed)
  Entrez Gene: BIR1 (a.k.a. AT5G48380, BAK1-interacting receptor-like kinase 1, K23F3.10)
  Promoter: Metallothionein (Copper-Inducible)
  Cloning method: Ligation Independent Cloning
Terms and licenses: Academic/Nonprofit Terms; Industry Terms: Not Available to Industry
Depositor comments: Plasmid for secreted expression in Drosophila cell culture by induction via CuSO4. Insert is an extracellular domain of indicated LRR-RK, C-terminally tagged with Pentameric rat COMP helix, Alkaline Phosphatase (human, placental), Flag, and hexahistidine tags. Insert Protein Sequence: ANIDCLRTFKSQVEDPNRYLSTWVFGNETAGYICKFSGVTCWHDDENRVLSIKLSGYGLRGVFPPAVKLCADLTGLDLSRNNFSGPLPANISTLIPLVTILDLSYNSFSGEIPMLISNITFLNTLMLQHNQFTGTLPPQLAQLGRLKTFSVSDNRLVGPIPNFNQTLQFKQELFANNLDLCGKPLDDCKSASSSR
How to cite: BIR1 C9_pECIA14 was a gift from Youssef Belkhadir (Addgene plasmid # 114888 ; http://n2t.net/addgene:114888 ; RRID:Addgene_114888)
