[The description below was written by a language model from this plasmid's Addgene catalogue record and pLannotate feature annotations shown in this document.]
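Description:
BIR1 C9_pECIA14 is an insect-cell expression plasmid built on the pECIA14 backbone and designed for secreted production of a plant receptor ectodomain in Drosophila cell culture. In bacteria it is maintained as a high-copy plasmid through a ColE1/pUC-type origin and selected with ampicillin via the β-lactamase gene. The remaining bacterial elements annotated in the roughly 5.8 kb sequence (lac promoter and operator, and fragments of lacZα, lacI, rop and bom) are cloning-vector remnants with no apparent role in expression.

The expression cassette is driven by the Drosophila metallothionein promoter, which is induced with copper sulfate. A Drosophila BiP signal sequence directs the product into the secretory pathway. It is followed by the extracellular domain of the Arabidopsis thaliana leucine-rich repeat receptor kinase BIR1 (AT5G48380, BAK1-interacting receptor-like kinase 1), which was inserted by ligation-independent cloning. The ectodomain is fused at its C-terminus to the pentamerising coiled-coil helix of rat COMP, human placental alkaline phosphatase, a FLAG epitope and, according to the depositor, a hexahistidine tag, which the feature table does not annotate separately. An SV40 polyadenylation signal lies downstream of the cassette.

The plasmid is the "prey" half of an extracellular interaction assay and is meant to be paired with the corresponding bait vector BIR1 C9_pECIA2. COMP-mediated pentamerisation increases avidity, so that weak ectodomain–ectodomain contacts can be detected, and the alkaline phosphatase provides an enzymatic readout of prey bound to bait. The construct belongs to a collection used to map the extracellular interaction network of Arabidopsis LRR receptor kinases.
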