Features (pLannotate 1.2.2; 19 found; start..end, strand, type, name):
     23..449     +  promoter       MT promoter: Drosophila metallothionein promoter
    467..520     +  sig_peptide    BiP signal sequence: Drosophila BiP signal sequence
    521..1105    +  CDS            Y5838_ARATH (fragment): Experimental evidence at protein level: Swiss-Prot protein existence level 1. From Arabidopsis thaliana (Mouse-ear cress).
   1142..1321    +  CDS            Comp (fragment): COMP_RAT - Experimental evidence at protein level: Swiss-Prot protein existence level 1. May play a role in the structural integrity of cartilage via its interaction with other extracellular matrix proteins such as the collagens and fibronectin. Can mediate the interaction of chondrocytes with the cartilage extracellular matrix through interaction with cell surface integrin receptors. Could play a role in the pathogenesis of osteoarthritis. Potent suppressor of apoptosis in both primary chondrocytes and transformed cells. Suppresses apoptosis by blocking the activation of caspase-3 and by indu
   1309..2761    +  CDS            SEAP (fragment): secreted alkaline phosphatase from human placenta The natural enzyme has a C-terminal transmembrane sequence that is replaced by a GPI anchor.
   2798..2827    +  CDS            2xFLAG (fragment): two tandem FLAG® epitope tags
   2933..3067    -  polyA_signal   SV40 poly(A) signal: SV40 polyadenylation signal
   3090..3174    -  CDS            large T antigen (fragment): large T antigen from SV40 (simian virus 40)
   3174..3198    +  misc_feature   MCS (fragment): pUC18/19 multiple cloning site
   3235..3251    -  protein_bind   lac operator: The lac repressor binds to the lac operator to inhibit transcription in E. coli. This inhibition can be relieved by adding lactose or isopropyl-β-D-thiogalactopyranoside (IPTG). lac repressor encoded by lacI
   3259..3289    -  promoter       lac promoter: promoter for the E. coli lac operon
   3304..3325    -  protein_bind   CAP binding site: CAP binding activates transcription in the presence of cAMP. E. coli catabolite activator protein
   3338..3430    -  CDS            lacI (fragment): lac repressor; lacI; The lac repressor binds to the lac operator to inhibit transcription in E. coli. This inhibition can be relieved by adding lactose or isopropyl-β-D-thiogalactopyranoside (IPTG).
   3613..4201    -  rep_origin     ori: high-copy-number ColE1/pMB1/pBR322/pUC origin of replication
   4372..5232    -  CDS            AmpR: β-lactamase; bla; confers resistance to ampicillin, carbenicillin, and related antibiotics
   5233..5337    -  promoter       AmpR promoter: bla
   5432..5467    +  CDS            rop (fragment): Rop protein, which maintains plasmids at low copy number; rop
   5569..5668    +  misc_feature   bom (fragment): basis of mobility region from pBR322
   5674..21      -  CDS            lacZα (fragment) (across the origin): LacZα fragment of β-galactosidase; lacZ fragment
>Addgene plasmid #114888 | BIR1 C9_pECIA14 | addgene full sequence | sequence record 275967 | Addgene NGS Result
GTAAAACGACGGCCAGTGAATTAATTCGTTGCAGGACAGGATGTGGTGCCCGATGTGACTAGCTCTTTGC
TGCAGGCCGTCCTATCCTCTGGTTCCGATAAGAGACCCAGAACTCCGGCCCCCCACCGCCCACCGCCACC
CCCATACATATGTGGTACGCAAGTAAGAGTGCCTGCGCATGCCCCATGTGCCCCACCAAGAGCTTTGCAT
CCCATACAAGTCCCCAAAGTGGAGAACCGAACCAATTCTTCGCGGGCAGAACAAAAGCTTCTGCACACGT
CTCCACTCGAATTTGGAGCCGGCCGGCGTGTGCAAAAGAGGTGAATCGAACGAAAGACCCGTGTGTAAAG
CCGCGTTTCCAAAATGTATAAAACCGAGAGCATCTGGCCAATGTGCATCAGTTGTGGTCAGCAGCAAAAT
CAAGTGAATCATCTCAGTGCAACTAAAGGGGGGATCCGATCTCAATATGAAGTTATGCATATTACTGGCC
GTCGTGGCCTTTGTTGGCCTCTCGCTCGGGGCCAACATAGATTGCTTAAGGACCTTTAAATCTCAAGTAG
AGGATCCAAATAGATATTTATCGACTTGGGTTTTTGGCAACGAGACTGCTGGTTATATCTGCAAGTTCAG
TGGTGTGACTTGTTGGCATGATGATGAGAATAGGGTTTTGAGTATTAAGCTATCTGGTTATGGTCTTAGA
GGAGTGTTTCCTCCTGCGGTTAAGCTATGTGCTGATCTCACTGGTTTAGATCTTTCTAGAAACAACTTCT
CTGGACCTTTACCAGCCAACATTAGCACCTTGATTCCACTTGTTACGATTCTAGACCTCTCCTACAATAG
CTTCTCTGGTGAAATCCCTATGTTGATCTCCAACATTACCTTTTTGAACACTCTTATGCTTCAGCATAAC
CAGTTCACGGGTACTCTTCCTCCCCAGCTAGCGCAACTTGGACGGCTCAAAACATTCTCTGTGTCTGACA
ATCGTCTCGTTGGTCCTATCCCAAATTTCAACCAAACCTTGCAGTTTAAGCAGGAATTGTTTGCTAATAA
CCTGGATCTGTGTGGTAAGCCTCTAGATGACTGTAAGAGTGCTTCTAGCTCTCGTCTGGAGGTGCTGTTC
CAGGGACCAAGCGGCAATCCCGGCGGCGATCTGGCCCCCCAGATGCTGCGCGAGCTGCAGGAGACCAATG
CCGCCCTGCAGGACGTGCGCGAGCTGCTGCGCCACCGCGTGAAGGAGATCACCTTCCTGAAGAACACCGT
GATGGAGTGCGACGCCTGCGGCATGCAGCCCTCTAGAGGCTCCGGCTCCATCATCCCAGTTGAGGAGGAG
AACCCGGACTTCTGGAACCGCGAGGCAGCCGAGGCCCTGGGTGCCGCCAAGAAGCTGCAGCCTGCACAGA
CAGCCGCCAAGAACCTCATCATCTTCCTGGGCGATGGGATGGGGGTGTCTACGGTGACAGCTGCCAGGAT
CCTAAAAGGGCAGAAGAAGGACAAACTGGGGCCTGAGATACCCCTGGCCATGGACCGCTTCCCATATGTG
GCTCTGTCCAAGACATACAATGTAGACAAACATGTGCCAGACAGTGGAGCCACAGCCACGGCCTACCTGT
GCGGGGTCAAGGGCAACTTCCAGACCATTGGCTTGAGTGCAGCCGCCCGCTTTAACCAGTGCAACACGAC
ACGCGGCAACGAGGTCATCTCCGTGATGAATCGGGCCAAGAAAGCAGGGAAGTCAGTGGGAGTGGTAACC
ACCACACGAGTGCAGCACGCCTCGCCAGCCGGCACCTACGCCCACACGGTGAACCGCAACTGGTACTCGG
ACGCCGACGTGCCTGCCTCGGCCCGCCAGGAGGGGTGCCAGGACATCGCTACGCAGCTCATCTCCAACAT
GGACATTGACGTGATCCTAGGTGGAGGCCGAAAGTACATGTTTCGCATGGGAACCCCAGACCCTGAGTAC
CCAGATGACTACAGCCAAGGTGGGACCAGGCTGGACGGGAAGAATCTGGTGCAGGAATGGCTGGCGAAGC
GCCAGGGTGCCCGGTATGTGTGGAACCGCACTGAGCTCATGCAGGCTTCCCTGGACCCGTCTGTGACCCA
TCTCATGGGTCTCTTTGAGCCTGGAGACATGAAATACGAGATCCACCGAGACTCCACACTGGACCCCTCC
CTGATGGAGATGACAGAGGCTGCCCTGCGCCTGCTGAGCAGGAACCCCCGCGGCTTCTTCCTCTTCGTGG
AGGGTGGTCGCATCGACCATGGTCATCATGAAAGCAGGGCTTACCGGGCACTGACTGAGACGATCATGTT
CGACGACGCCATTGAGAGGGCGGGCCAGCTCACCAGCGAGGAGGACACGCTGAGCCTCGTCACTGCCGAC
CACTCCCACGTCTTCTCCTTCGGAGGCTACCCCCTGCGAGGGAGCTCCATCTTCGGGCTGGCCCCTGGCA
AGGCCCGGGACAGGAAGGCCTACACGGTCCTCCTATACGGAAACGGTCCAGGCTATGTGCTCAAGGACGG
CGCCCGGCCGGATGTTACCGAGAGCGAGAGCGGGAGCCCCGAGTATCGGCAGCAGTCAGCAGTGCCCCTG
GACGAAGAGACCCACGCAGGCGAGGACGTGGCGGTGTTCGCGCGCGGCCCGCAGGCGCACCTGGTTCACG
GCGTGCAGGAGCAGACCTTCATAGCGCACGTCATGGCCTTCGCCGCCTGCCTGGAGCCCTACACCGCCTG
CGACCTGGCGCCCCCCGCCGGCACCACCGACGCCGCGCACCCGGGTTCTAGAGGAAGCACCTCCGGCGAT
AACGATTACAAGGATGATGATGATAAGGCCAGCGGCACCGGTCATCATCACCATCACCATTGAGTTTAAA
CCCGCTGATCAGCCTCGACTGTGCCTTCTAAGGCCTGAGCTCGCTGATCAGCCTCGATCGAGGATCCAGA
CATGATAAGATACATTGATGAGTTTGGACAAACCACAACTAGAATGCAGTGAAAAAAATGCTTTATTTGT
GAAATTTGTGATGCTATTGCTTTATTTGTAACCATTATAAGCTGCAATAAACAAGTTAACAACAACAATT
GCATTCATTTTATGTTTCAGGTTCAGGGGGAGGTGTGGGAGGTTTTTTAAAGCAAGTAAAACCTCTACAA
ATGTGGTATGGCTGATTATGATCAGTCGACCTGCAGGCATGCAAGCTTGGCGTAATCATGGTCATAGCTG
TTTCCTGTGTGAAATTGTTATCCGCTCACAATTCCACACAACATACGAGCCGGAAGCATAAAGTGTAAAG
CCTGGGGTGCCTAATGAGTGAGCTAACTCACATTAATTGCGTTGCGCTCACTGCCCGCTTTCCAGTCGGG
AAACCTGTCGTGCCAGCTGCATTAATGAATCGGCCAACGCGCGGGGAGAGGCGGTTTGCGTATTGGGCGC
TCTTCCGCTTCCTCGCTCACTGACTCGCTGCGCTCGGTCGTTCGGCTGCGGCGAGCGGTATCAGCTCACT
CAAAGGCGGTAATACGGTTATCCACAGAATCAGGGGATAACGCAGGAAAGAACATGTGAGCAAAAGGCCA
GCAAAAGGCCAGGAACCGTAAAAAGGCCGCGTTGCTGGCGTTTTTCCATAGGCTCCGCCCCCCTGACGAG
CATCACAAAAATCGACGCTCAAGTCAGAGGTGGCGAAACCCGACAGGACTATAAAGATACCAGGCGTTTC
CCCCTGGAAGCTCCCTCGTGCGCTCTCCTGTTCCGACCCTGCCGCTTACCGGATACCTGTCCGCCTTTCT
CCCTTCGGGAAGCGTGGCGCTTTCTCATAGCTCACGCTGTAGGTATCTCAGTTCGGTGTAGGTCGTTCGC
TCCAAGCTGGGCTGTGTGCACGAACCCCCCGTTCAGCCCGACCGCTGCGCCTTATCCGGTAACTATCGTC
TTGAGTCCAACCCGGTAAGACACGACTTATCGCCACTGGCAGCAGCCACTGGTAACAGGATTAGCAGAGC
GAGGTATGTAGGCGGTGCTACAGAGTTCTTGAAGTGGTGGCCTAACTACGGCTACACTAGAAGAACAGTA
TTTGGTATCTGCGCTCTGCTGAAGCCAGTTACCTTCGGAAAAAGAGTTGGTAGCTCTTGATCCGGCAAAC
AAACCACCGCTGGTAGCGGTGGTTTTTTTGTTTGCAAGCAGCAGATTACGCGCAGAAAAAAAGGATCTCA
AGAAGATCCTTTGATCTTTTCTACGGGGTCTGACGCTCAGTGGAACGAAAACTCACGTTAAGGGATTTTG
GTCATGAGATTATCAAAAAGGATCTTCACCTAGATCCTTTTAAATTAAAAATGAAGTTTTAAATCAATCT
AAAGTATATATGAGTAAACTTGGTCTGACAGTTACCAATGCTTAATCAGTGAGGCACCTATCTCAGCGAT
CTGTCTATTTCGTTCATCCATAGTTGCCTGACTCCCCGTCGTGTAGATAACTACGATACGGGAGGGCTTA
CCATCTGGCCCCAGTGCTGCAATGATACCGCGAGACCCACGCTCACCGGCTCCAGATTTATCAGCAATAA
ACCAGCCAGCCGGAAGGGCCGAGCGCAGAAGTGGTCCTGCAACTTTATCCGCCTCCATCCAGTCTATTAA
TTGTTGCCGGGAAGCTAGAGTAAGTAGTTCGCCAGTTAATAGTTTGCGCAACGTTGTTGCCATTGCTACA
GGCATCGTGGTGTCACGCTCGTCGTTTGGTATGGCTTCATTCAGCTCCGGTTCCCAACGATCAAGGCGAG
TTACATGATCCCCCATGTTGTGCAAAAAAGCGGTTAGCTCCTTCGGTCCTCCGATCGTTGTCAGAAGTAA
GTTGGCCGCAGTGTTATCACTCATGGTTATGGCAGCACTGCATAATTCTCTTACTGTCATGCCATCCGTA
AGATGCTTTTCTGTGACTGGTGAGTACTCAACCAAGTCATTCTGAGAATAGTGTATGCGGCGACCGAGTT
GCTCTTGCCCGGCGTCAATACGGGATAATACCGCGCCACATAGCAGAACTTTAAAAGTGCTCATCATTGG
AAAACGTTCTTCGGGGCGAAAACTCTCAAGGATCTTACCGCTGTTGAGATCCAGTTCGATGTAACCCACT
CGTGCACCCAACTGATCTTCAGCATCTTTTACTTTCACCAGCGTTTCTGGGTGAGCAAAAACAGGAAGGC
AAAATGCCGCAAAAAAGGGAATAAGGGCGACACGGAAATGTTGAATACTCATACTCTTCCTTTTTCAATA
TTATTGAAGCATTTATCAGGGTTATTGTCTCATGAGCGGATACATATTTGAATGTATTTAGAAAAATAAA
CAAATAGGGGTTCCGCGCACATTTCCCCGAAAAGTGCCACCTGACGTCTAAGAAACCATTATTATCATGA
CATTAACCTATAAAAATAGGCGTATCACGAGGCCCTTTCGTCTCGCGCGTTTCGGTGATGACGGTGAAAA
CCTCTGACACATGCAGCTCCCGGAGACGGTCACAGCTTGTCTGTAAGCGGATGCCGGGAGCAGACAAGCC
CGTCAGGGCGCGTCAGCGGGTGTTGGCGGGTGTCGGGGCTGGCTTAACTATGCGGCATCAGAGCAGATTG
TACTGAGAGTGCACCATATGCGGTGTGAAATACCGCACAGATGCGTAAGGAGAAAATACCGCATCAGGCG
CCATTCGCCATTCAGGCTGCGCAACTGTTGGGAAGGGCGATCGGTGCGGGCCTCTTCGCTATTACGCCAG
CTGGCGAAAGGGGGATGTGCTGCAAGGCGATTAAGTTGGGTAACGCCAGGGTTTTCCCAGTCACGACGTT
